Addgene plasmid #67462: pDEST47-ARL5A
Purpose: Mammalian expression of hArl5 with stop codon (native expression)
Depositing lab: Richard Kahn. Depositing organization: Emory University. Publication: Tool box: Plasmids for the expression or knockdown of human ARF Family GTPases (ARF/ARL/SAR) and their co-expression in bacteria with N-myristoyltransferases. Kerr SC, Kahn RA. Cell Logist. 2015 Sep 21;5(3):e1090523. doi: 10.1080/21592799.2015.1090523. eCollection 2015 Jul-Sep. PubMed 27057421.
Backbone
  Vector backbone: pcDNA-DEST47
  Backbone manufacturer: Life Technologies
  Vector type: Mammalian Expression
  Selectable markers: Neomycin (select with G418)
Growth in bacteria
  Bacterial resistance: Ampicillin, 100 μg/mL
  Growth temperature: 37°C
  Growth strain: DH5alpha
  Copy number: High Copy
Gene/Insert
  Gene/Insert name: ARL5A (alt name: pRK10s-D47)
  Species: H. sapiens (human)
  Mutation: bp 70 C to T; silent mutation
  Entrez Gene: ARL5A (a.k.a. ARFLP5, ARL5)
  Promoter: CMV
  Cloning method: Gateway Cloning
  Sequencing primers: 5′ CMV-F; 3′ GFP-R
Terms and licenses: Academic/Nonprofit Terms; Industry Terms: Not Available to Industry
Depositor comments: Note that the insert contains its native stop codon and does not produce a fusion protein with GFP.
How to cite: pDEST47-ARL5A was a gift from Richard Kahn (Addgene plasmid # 67462 ; http://n2t.net/addgene:67462 ; RRID:Addgene_67462)
