[The description below was written by a language model from this plasmid's Addgene catalogue record.]
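Description:
pDEST47-ARL5A is a mammalian expression plasmid built on the commercial Gateway destination vector pcDNA-DEST47. It carries the human ARL5A open reading frame, which encodes a member of the ARF-like (ARL) branch of the ARF family of small regulatory GTPases. The insert was introduced by Gateway recombination and sits downstream of the CMV promoter, which drives strong constitutive transcription in most mammalian cell lines. The plasmid is maintained in E. coli at high copy number under ampicillin selection. A neomycin resistance marker allows G418 selection of stably transfected mammalian cells.

The pcDNA-DEST47 backbone is designed to append a C-terminal GFP to the recombined insert, which is why a GFP reverse primer is listed for sequencing the 3′ junction. In this construct, however, the ARL5A coding sequence keeps its native stop codon. Translation therefore ends before the GFP sequence, and the depositor states explicitly that no GFP fusion is produced. The result is untagged, native ARL5A protein, which suits experiments where a C-terminal tag might disturb GTPase localization or function. The insert differs from the reference sequence by a C-to-T change at base pair 70, recorded as silent, so the encoded protein is unchanged.

The plasmid belongs to a toolbox of constructs for expressing or knocking down human ARF, ARL and SAR GTPases, and it is intended for transient or stable overexpression of ARL5A in mammalian cells. No feature table was provided, so details such as the replication origin and polyadenylation signals are not documented in the record.
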