>Addgene plasmid #67462 | pDEST47-ARL5A | addgene partial sequence | sequence record 118184 | GFPfusionREV 5'-CTCCACTGACAGAAAATTTG-3'
AGAATTGGGACAACTCCAGTGAAAAGTTCTTCTCCTTTGCTAGCCATTCTAGATCGAACCACTTTGTACA
AGAAAGCTGGGTCCTATCATCTAATCTTAAGTCGTGACATCATCCATTCAAGTCCTTGGCACAATCCCTC
GCCAGTTAGAGCACAGCATGCCTGGATATGCCACTGGTGATCTTTAATAGAAGTTAGCTTCAAAAACTGG
GAGATTTCTGCTACAGTCATGCATTCTTTAACATCTTGTTTATTAGCAAAAATCAGCAATCCAGCTTTTC
TTAGGTCCTCATGCGCTAACATTTTATAGAGTTCTTCTCTAGTTACAGAAATCCTCTCTCTGTCTGTACT
GTCCACAACAACTATTACAAACTCTGTGTTAGTATAGTAAGTGTTCCAGGAAGAACGAAGAGATTCTTGG
CCACCAATATCCCACATTAGGAAACGTGTATTATTAATCACTATCTCTTCTACATTACTTCCTATTGTAG
GAGATGTATGTACAACTTCATTCATAGAAAATTGGTAAAGAATGGTAGTTTTCCCTGCATTATCCAACCC
AACAATGATAACTTTGTGCTCCTGGTGATTGAACAGTCTCCATATTCTAGTGAAGAGAATTCCCATGGTT
CTATCTCCTTCTAAGCCTGCTTTTTTGTACAAACTTGTTTGATCAAGCTTAACTAGCCAGCTTGGGTCTC
CCTATAGTGAGTCGTATTAATTTCGATAAGCCAGTAAGCAGTGGGTTCTCTAGTTAGCCAGAGAGCTCTG
CTTATATAGACCTCCCACCGTACACGCCTACCGCCCATTTGCGTCAATGGGGCGGAGTTGTTACGACATT
TTGGAAAGTCCCGTTGATTTTGGTGCCAAAACAAACTCCCATTGACGTCAATGGGGTGGAGACTTGGAAA
TCCCCGTGAGTCAACCGCTATCCAC
